Addgene plasmid #128217: pAK004
Purpose: improved sgRNA backbone for tRNA-gRNA array, Position 4
Depositing lab: Vladimir Nekrasov. Depositing organization: Rothamsted Research. Publication: A modular cloning toolkit for genome editing in plants. Hahn F, Korolev A, Sanjurjo Loures L, Nekrasov V. BMC Plant Biol. 2020 Apr 23;20(1):179. doi: 10.1186/s12870-020-02388-2. PubMed 32326901.
Backbone
  Vector backbone: pUC57-Kan-mini
  Backbone manufacturer: GenScript
  Vector type: Plant Expression, CRISPR, Synthetic Biology
Growth in bacteria
  Bacterial resistance: Kanamycin, 50 μg/mL
  Growth temperature: 37°C
  Growth strain: DH5alpha
  Copy number: High Copy
Gene/Insert
  Gene/Insert name: improved sgRNA backbone for tRNA-gRNA array, Position 4
  Species: Synthetic
Terms and licenses: Academic/Nonprofit Terms; Industry Terms: Not Available to Industry
How to cite: pAK004 was a gift from Vladimir Nekrasov (Addgene plasmid # 128217 ; http://n2t.net/addgene:128217 ; RRID:Addgene_128217)
