[The description below was written by a language model from this plasmid's Addgene catalogue record and pLannotate feature annotations shown in this document.]
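Description:
pAK004 is a small (about 2.6 kb) bacterial cloning plasmid built on the pUC57-Kan-mini backbone. It serves as a module in a plant genome-editing modular cloning toolkit, not as a plant expression vector in its own right. It is maintained in E. coli through a high-copy ColE1/pUC-type origin and selected with kanamycin via the aph(3')-Ia (KanR) gene. Short fragments annotated as rop and bom appear to be backbone remnants with no functional role.

The synthetic insert is described as an improved sgRNA backbone for a tRNA-gRNA array, assigned to Position 4 of that array. In the feature table, a partial Streptococcus pyogenes Cas9 guide RNA scaffold is followed immediately by a tRNA. Next comes a lac cassette (CAP binding site, lac promoter, lac operator, a pUC-type multiple cloning site and a lacZα fragment), and a second scaffold-related segment annotated as a tracrRNA fragment lies downstream. This layout is consistent with a lacZα cassette sitting between scaffold/tRNA elements as a replaceable screening marker, so that insertion of a guide-specific sequence could be scored by blue/white colour. The record does not state the cloning mechanism, the restriction sites or the changes that make the scaffold "improved".

In tRNA-gRNA systems, several guides are transcribed as a single precursor. The host's endogenous tRNA-processing enzymes then cleave at the tRNA units to release the individual sgRNAs. pAK004 would therefore supply the fourth unit when multiplexed Cas9 guide arrays are assembled for plants. No promoter for driving the array in plants is annotated on this plasmid, so it is presumably provided by another part of the toolkit.
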