Features (pLannotate 1.2.2; 13 found; start..end, strand, type, name):
     73..102     +  misc_RNA       gRNA scaffold (fragment): guide RNA scaffold for the Streptococcus pyogenes CRISPR/Cas9 system
    108..178     +  ncRNA          tRNA: Accession: RF00005 - tRNA
    188..230     +  CDS            lacI (fragment): lac repressor; lacI; The lac repressor binds to the lac operator to inhibit transcription in E. coli. This inhibition can be relieved by adding lactose or isopropyl-β-D-thiogalactopyranoside (IPTG).
    243..264     +  protein_bind   CAP binding site: CAP binding activates transcription in the presence of cAMP. E. coli catabolite activator protein
    279..309     +  promoter       lac promoter: promoter for the E. coli lac operon
    317..333     +  protein_bind   lac operator: The lac repressor binds to the lac operator to inhibit transcription in E. coli. This inhibition can be relieved by adding lactose or isopropyl-β-D-thiogalactopyranoside (IPTG). lac repressor encoded by lacI
    370..426     -  misc_feature   MCS: pUC18/19 multiple cloning site
    423..580     +  CDS            lacZα (fragment): LacZα fragment of β-galactosidase; lacZ fragment
    586..685     -  misc_feature   bom (fragment): basis of mobility region from pBR322
    792..839     +  misc_RNA       tracrRNA (fragment): trans-activating CRISPR RNA for the Streptococcus pyogenes CRISPR/Cas9 system
    917..1505    -  rep_origin     ori: high-copy-number ColE1/pMB1/pBR322/pUC origin of replication
   1683..2492    -  CDS            KanR: aminoglycoside phosphotransferase; aph(3')-Ia; confers resistance to kanamycin in bacteria or G418 (Geneticin®) in eukaryotes
   2599..35      +  CDS            rop (fragment) (across the origin): Rop protein, which maintains plasmids at low copy number; rop
>Addgene plasmid #128217 | pAK004 | addgene full sequence | sequence record 252887 | Addgene NGS Result
TCGCGCGTTTCGGTGATGACGGTGAAAACCTCTGACACATGCAGCTCCCGGACGTCATTGTCGATGGTCT
CACAACTTGAAAAAGTGGCACCGAGTCGGTGCAACAAAGCACCAGTGGTCTAGTGGTAGAATAGTACCCT
GCCACGGTACAGACCCGGGTTCGATTCCCGGCTGGTGCATTGTCTTCGCAGCTGGCACGACAGGTTTCCC
GACTGGAAAGCGGGCAGTGAGCGCAACGCAATTAATGTGAGTTAGCTCACTCATTAGGCACCCCAGGCTT
TACACTTTATGCTTCCGGCTCGTATGTTGTGTGGAATTGTGAGCGGATAACAATTTCACACAGGAAACAG
CTATGACCATGATTACGCCAAGCTTGCATGCCTGCAGGTCGACTCTAGAGGATCCCCGGGTACCGAGCTC
GAATTCACTGGCCGTCGTTTTACAACGTCGTGACTGGGAAAACCCTGGCGTTACCCAACTTAATCGCCTT
GCAGCACATCCCCCTTTCGCCAGCTGGCGTAATAGCGAAGAGGCCCGCACCGATCGCCCTTCCCAACAGT
TGCGCAGCCTGAATGGCGAATGGCGCCTGATGCGGTATTTTCTCCTTACGCATCTGTGCGGTATTTCACA
CCGCATATGGTGCACTCTCAGTACAATCTGCTCTGATGCCGCATAGTTAAGCCAGCCCCGACACCCGCCA
ACACCCGCTGACGCGCCCTGACGGGCTTGTCTGCTCCCGGCATCCGCTTACAGACAAGCTGTGACGAAGA
CAAGTTTCAGAGCTATGCTGGAAACAGCATAGCAAGTTGAAATAAGGCTAGTCCGTTATCAACTTGAAAT
GAGACCATCATTGTCACATGTGAGCAAAAGGCCAGCAAAAGGCCAGGAACCGTAAAAAGGCCGCGTTGCT
GGCGTTTTTCCATAGGCTCCGCCCCCCTGACGAGCATCACAAAAATCGACGCTCAAGTCAGAGGTGGCGA
AACCCGACAGGACTATAAAGATACCAGGCGTTTCCCCCTGGAAGCTCCCTCGTGCGCTCTCCTGTTCCGA
CCCTGCCGCTTACCGGATACCTGTCCGCCTTTCTCCCTTCGGGAAGCGTGGCGCTTTCTCATAGCTCACG
CTGTAGGTATCTCAGTTCGGTGTAGGTCGTTCGCTCCAAGCTGGGCTGTGTGCACGAACCCCCCGTTCAG
CCCGACCGCTGCGCCTTATCCGGTAACTATCGTCTTGAGTCCAACCCGGTAAGACACGACTTATCGCCAC
TGGCAGCAGCCACTGGTAACAGGATTAGCAGAGCGAGGTATGTAGGCGGTGCTACAGAGTTCTTGAAGTG
GTGGCCTAACTACGGCTACACTAGAAGAACAGTATTTGGTATCTGCGCTCTGCTGAAGCCAGTTACCTTC
GGAAAAAGAGTTGGTAGCTCTTGATCCGGCAAACAAACCACCGCTGGTAGCGGTGGTTTTTTTGTTTGCA
AGCAGCAGATTACGCGCAGAAAAAAAGGATCTCAAGAAGATCCTTTGATCTTTTCTACGGGGTCTGACGC
TCAGTGGAACGAAAACTCACGTTAAGGGATTTTGGTCATGAGATTATCAAAAAGGATCTTCACCTAGATC
CTTTTAAATTAAAAATGAAGTTTTAAATCAAGCCCAATCTGAATAATGTTACAACCAATTAACCAATTCT
GATTAGAAAAACTCATCGAGCATCAAATGAAACTGCAATTTATTCATATCAGGATTATCAATACCATATT
TTTGAAAAAGCCGTTTCTGTAATGAAGGAGAAAACTCACCGAGGCAGTTCCATAGGATGGCAAGATCCTG
GTATCGGTCTGCGATTCCGACTCGTCCAACATCAATACAACCTATTAATTTCCCCTCGTCAAAAATAAGG
TTATCAAGTGAGAAATCACCATGAGTGACGACTGAATCCGGTGAGAATGGCAAAAGTTTATGCATTTCTT
TCCAGACTTGTTCAACAGGCCAGCCATTACGCTCGTCATCAAAATCACTCGCATCAACCAAACCGTTATT
CATTCGTGATTGCGCCTGAGCGAGACGAAATACGCGATCGCTGTTAAAAGGACAATTACAAACAGGAATC
GAATGCAACCGGCGCAGGAACACTGCCAGCGCATCAACAATATTTTCACCTGAATCAGGATATTCTTCTA
ATACCTGGAATGCTGTTTTTCCGGGGATCGCAGTGGTGAGTAACCATGCATCATCAGGAGTACGGATAAA
ATGCTTGATGGTCGGAAGAGGCATAAATTCCGTCAGCCAGTTTAGTCTGACCATCTCATCTGTAACATCA
TTGGCAACGCTACCTTTGCCATGTTTCAGAAACAACTCTGGCGCATCGGGCTTCCCATACAAGCGATAGA
TTGTCGCACCTGATTGCCCGACATTATCGCGAGCCCATTTATACCCATATAAATCAGCATCCATGTTGGA
ATTTAATCGCGGCCTCGACGTTTCCCGTTGAATATGGCTCATAACACCCCTTGTATTACTGTTTATGTAA
GCAGACAGTTTTATTGTTCATGATGATATATTTTTATCTTGTGCAATGTAACATCAGAGATTTTGAGACA
CGGGCCAGAGCTGCA
